>Addgene plasmid #187596 | pMBEC2 | addgene full sequence | sequence record 367535 | Addgene NGS Result
ACCAGCATTTCTTTCAGGTGAACAGAAGAAAGCCATTGTTGATTTACTCTTCAAAACAAATCGAAAAGTA
ACCGTTAAGCAATTAAAAGAAGATTATTTCAAAAAAATAGAATGTTTTGATAGTGTTGAAATTTCAGGAG
TTGAAGATAGATTTAATGCTTCATTAGGTACCTACCATGATTTGCTAAAAATTATTAAAGATAAAGATTT
TTTGGATAATGAAGAAAATGAAGATATCTTAGAGGATATTGTTTTAACATTGACCTTATTTGAAGATAGG
GAGATGATTGAGGAAAGACTTAAAACATATGCTCACCTCTTTGATGATAAGGTGATGAAACAGCTTAAAC
GTCGCCGTTATACTGGTTGGGGACGTTTGTCTCGAAAATTGATTAATGGTATTAGGGATAAGCAATCTGG
CAAAACAATATTAGATTTTTTGAAATCAGATGGTTTTGCCAATCGCAATTTTATGCAGCTGATCCATGAT
GATAGTTTGACATTTAAAGAAGACATTCAAAAAGCACAAGTGTCTGGACAAGGCGATAGTTTACATGAAC
ATATTGCAAATTTAGCTGGTAGCCCTGCTATTAAAAAAGGTATTTTACAGACTGTAAAAGTTGTTGATGA
ATTGGTCAAAGTAATGGGGCGGCATAAGCCAGAAAATATCGTTATTGAAATGGCACGTGAAAATCAGACA
ACTCAAAAGGGCCAGAAAAATTCGCGAGAGCGTATGAAACGAATCGAAGAAGGTATCAAAGAATTAGGAA
GTCAGATTCTTAAAGAGCATCCTGTTGAAAATACTCAATTGCAAAATGAAAAGCTCTATCTCTATTATCT
CCAAAATGGAAGAGACATGTATGTGGACCAAGAATTAGATATTAATCGTTTAAGTGATTATGATGTCGAT
CACATTGTTCCACAAAGTTTCCTTAAAGACGATTCAATAGACAATAAGGTCTTAACGCGTTCTGATAAAA
ATCGTGGTAAATCGGATAACGTTCCAAGTGAAGAAGTAGTCAAAAAGATGAAAAACTATTGGAGACAACT
TCTAAACGCCAAGTTAATCACTCAACGTAAGTTTGATAATTTAACGAAAGCTGAACGTGGAGGTTTGAGT
GAACTTGATAAAGCTGGTTTTATCAAACGCCAATTGGTTGAAACTCGCCAAATCACTAAGCATGTGGCAC
AAATTTTGGATAGTCGCATGAATACTAAATACGATGAAAATGATAAACTTATTCGAGAGGTTAAAGTGAT
TACCTTAAAATCTAAATTAGTTTCTGACTTCCGAAAAGATTTCCAATTCTATAAAGTACGTGAGATTAAC
AATTACCATCATGCCCATGATGCGTATCTAAATGCCGTCGTTGGAACTGCTTTGATTAAGAAATATCCAA
AACTTGAATCGGAGTTTGTCTATGGTGATTATAAAGTTTATGATGTTCGTAAAATGATTGCTAAGTCTGA
GCAAGAAATAGGCAAAGCAACCGCAAAATATTTCTTTTACTCTAATATCATGAACTTCTTCAAAACAGAA
ATTACACTTGCAAATGGAGAGATTCGCAAACGCCCTCTAATCGAAACTAATGGGGAAACTGGAGAAATTG
TCTGGGATAAAGGGCGAGATTTTGCCACAGTGCGCAAAGTATTGTCCATGCCCCAAGTCAATATTGTCAA
GAAAACAGAAGTACAGACAGGCGGATTCTCCAAGGAGTCAATTTTACCAAAAAGAAATTCGGACAAGCTT
ATTGCTCGTAAAAAAGACTGGGATCCAAAAAAATATGGTGGTTTTGATAGTCCAACGGTAGCTTATTCAG
TCCTAGTGGTTGCTAAGGTGGAAAAAGGGAAATCGAAGAAGTTAAAATCCGTTAAAGAGTTACTAGGGAT
CACAATTATGGAAAGAAGTTCCTTTGAAAAAAATCCGATTGACTTTTTAGAAGCTAAAGGATATAAGGAA
GTTAAAAAAGACTTAATCATTAAACTACCTAAATATAGTCTTTTTGAGTTAGAAAACGGTCGTAAACGGA
TGCTGGCTAGTGCCGGAGAATTACAAAAAGGAAATGAGCTGGCTCTGCCAAGCAAATATGTGAATTTTTT
ATATTTAGCTAGTCATTATGAAAAGTTGAAGGGTAGTCCAGAAGATAACGAACAAAAACAATTGTTTGTG
GAGCAGCATAAGCATTATTTAGATGAGATTATTGAGCAAATCAGTGAATTTTCTAAGCGTGTTATTTTAG
CAGATGCCAATTTAGATAAAGTTCTTAGTGCATATAACAAACATAGAGACAAACCAATACGTGAACAAGC
AGAAAATATTATTCATTTATTTACGTTGACGAATCTTGGAGCTCCCGCTGCTTTTAAATATTTTGATACA
ACAATTGATCGTAAACGATATACGTCTACAAAAGAAGTTTTAGATGCCACTCTTATCCATCAATCCATCA
CTGGTCTTTATGAAACACGCATTGATTTGAGTCAGCTAGGAGGTGACTCCGGCGGCTCCACCAACCTGTC
CGACATCATCGAGAAGGAGACTGGCAAGCAGCTGGTCATCCAGGAGTCCATCCTGATGCTGCCGGAGGAA
GTCGAGGAAGTCATCGGCAACAAGCCCGAGTCCGACATCCTGGTCCACACCGCCTACGACGAGTCCACCG
ACGAGAACGTCATGCTGCTGACCTCGGACGCCCCCGAGTACAAGCCCTGGGCCCTGGTCATCCAGGACTC
CAACGGCGAGAACAAGATCAAGATGCTGTGAACTTCGGAATAGGAACTTCAAGATCCCCTGATTCCCTTT
GTCAACAGCAATGGATCGAACTGGGGTCCCCAATAATTACGATTTAAATTTGTGTCTCAAAATCTCTGAT
GTTACATTGCACAAGATAAAAATATATCATCATGAACAATAAAACTGTCTGCTTACATAAACAGTAATAC
AAGGGGTGTTATGAGCCATATTCAGCGTGAAACGAGCTGTAGCCGTCCGCGTCTGAACAGCAACATGGAT
GCGGATCTGTATGGCTATAAATGGGCGCGTGATAACGTGGGTCAGAGCGGCGCGACCATTTATCGTCTGT
ATGGCAAACCGGATGCGCCGGAACTGTTTCTGAAACATGGCAAAGGCAGCGTGGCGAACGATGTGACCGA
TGAAATGGTGCGTCTGAACTGGCTGACCGAATTTATGCCGCTGCCGACCATTAAACATTTTATTCGCACC
CCGGATGATGCGTGGCTGCTGACCACCGCGATTCCGGGCAAAACCGCGTTTCAGGTGCTGGAAGAATATC
CGGATAGCGGCGAAAACATTGTGGATGCGCTGGCCGTGTTTCTGCGTCGTCTGCATAGCATTCCGGTGTG
CAACTGCCCGTTTAACAGCGATCGTGTGTTTCGTCTGGCCCAGGCGCAGAGCCGTATGAACAACGGCCTG
GTGGATGCGAGCGATTTTGATGATGAACGTAACGGCTGGCCGGTGGAACAGGTGTGGAAAGAAATGCATA
AACTGCTGCCGTTTAGCCCGGATAGCGTGGTGACCCACGGCGATTTTAGCCTGGATAACCTGATTTTCGA
TGAAGGCAAACTGATTGGCTGCATTGATGTGGGCCGTGTGGGCATTGCGGATCGTTATCAGGATCTGGCC
ATTCTGTGGAACTGCCTGGGCGAATTTAGCCCGAGCCTGCAAAAACGTCTGTTTCAGAAATATGGCATTG
ATAATCCGGATATGAACAAACTGCAATTTCATCTGATGCTGGATGAATTTTTCTAATAATTAATTGGACC
GCGGTCCGCGCGTCAATTCGTTCAAGCCGAGATCAGCTTCCCGGCCGCGGAGTTGTTCGGTAAATTGTCA
CAACGCCGCGGCCAATTCGAGAGTTTTCGTTCCACTGAGCGTCAGACCCCAATTACACGCCACTGGCTGT
GCTTGCTGGGGTGACGGTGGCAACGGTGGCGGCCTTGCTGGGCTATCGCGTTGGAAAGAAACGAGGGAAA
GGGGACTGATAAACCGGTCTTAGCCCCTCCCCTTGGTGTCCAACCGCTCTGTAGGCCTCTCAGGCGCCGC
TGGTGCCGCTGGTTGGACGCCAAGGGTGAATCCGCCTCGATACCCTGATTACTCGCTTCCTGCGCCCTCT
CAGGCGGCGATAGGGGACTGGTAAAACGGGGATTGCCCAGACGCCTCCCCCGCCCCTTCAGGGGCACAAA
TGCGGCCCCAACGGGGCCACGTAGTGGTGCGTTTTTTGCGTTTCCACCCTTTTCTTCCTTTTCCCTTTTA
AACCTTTTAGGACGTCTACAGGCCACGTAATCCGTGGCCTGTAGAGTTTAAAAAGGGACGGATTTGTTGC
CATTAAGGGACGGATTTGTTGTTAAGAAGGGACGGATTTGTTGTTGTAAAGGGACGGATTTGTTGTATTG
TGGGACGCAGATACAGTGTCCCCTTATACACAAGGAATGTCGAACGTGGCCTCACCCCCAATGGTTTACA
AAAGCAATGCCCTGGTCGAGGCCGCGTATCGCCTCAGTGTTCAGGAACAGCGGATCGTTCTGGCCTGTAT
TAGCCAGGTGAAGAGGAGCGAGCCTGTCACCGATGAAGTGATGTATTCAGTGACGGCGGAGGACATAGCG
ACGATGGCGGGTGTCCCTATCGAATCTTCCTACAACCAGCTCAAAGAAGCGGCCCTGCGCCTGAAACGGC
GGGAAGTCCGGTTAACCCAAGAGCCCAATGGCAAGGGGAAAAGACCGAGTGTGATGATTACCGGCTGGGT
GCAAACAATCATCTACCGGGAGGGTGAGGGCCGTGTAGAACTCAGGTTCACCAAAGACATGCTGCCGTAC
CTGACGGAACTCACCAAACAGTTCACCAAATACGCCTTGGCTGACGTGGCCAAGATGGACAGCACCCACG
CGATCAGGCTTTACGAGCTGCTCATGCAATGGGACAGCATCGGCCAGCGCGAAATAGAAATTGACCAGCT
GCGAAAGTGGTTTCAACTGGAAGGCCGGTATCCCTCGATCAAGGACTTCAAGTTGCGAGTGCTTGATCCA
GCCGTGACGCAGATCAACGAGCACAGCCCGCTACAGGTGGAGTGGGCGCAGCGAAAGACCGGGCGCAAGG
TCACACATCTGTTGTTCAGTTTTGGACCGAAGAAGCCCGCCAAGGCGGTGGGTAAGGCCCCAGCGAAGCG
CAAGGCCGGGAAGATTTCAGATGCTGAGATCGCGAAACAGGCTCGCCCTGGTGAGACATGGGAAGCGGCC
CGCGCTCGACTAACCCAGATGCCGCTTGCGCAAACTATTAACTGGCGAACTACTTACTCTAGCTTCCCGG
CAACAATTAATAGACTGGATGGAGGCGGATAAAGTTGCAGGACCACTTCTGCGCTCGGCCCTTCCGGCTG
GCTGGTTTATTGCTGATAAATCTGGAGCCGGTGAGCGTGGCGGGACTCTGGGGTTCGAGAGCTCGCTTGG
ACTCCTGTTGATAGATCCAGTAATGACCTCAGAACTCCATCTGGATTTGTTCAGAACGCTCGGTTGCCGC
CGGGCGTTTTTTATTGGTGAGAATCCAAGCACTAGTCATGACCAAAATCCCTTAACGTGAGTTTTCGTTC
CACTGAGCGTCAGACCCCGTAGAAAAGATCAAAGGATCTTCTTGAGATCCTTTTTTTCTGCGCGTAATCT
GCTGCTTGCAAACAAAAAAACCACCGCTACCAGCGGTGGTTTGTTTGCCGGATCAAGAGCTACCAACTCT
TTTTCCGAAGGTAACTGGCTTCAGCAGAGCGCAGATACCAAATACTGTCCTTCTAGTGTAGCCGTAGTTA
GGCCACCACTTCAAGAACTCTGTAGCACCGCCTACATACCTCGCTCTGCTAATCCTGTTACCAGTGGCTG
CTGCCAGTGGCGATAAGTCGTGTCTTACCGGGTTGGACTCAAGACGATAGTTACCGGATAAGGCGCAGCG
GTCGGGCTGAACGGGGGGTTCGTGCACACAGCCCAGCTTGGAGCGAACGACCTACACCGAACTGAGATAC
CTACAGCGTGAGCTATGAGAAAGCGCCACGCTTCCCGAAGGGAGAAAGGCGGACAGGTATCCGGTAAGCG
GCAGGGTCGGAACAGGAGAGCGCACGAGGGAGCTTCCAGGGGGAAACGCCTGGTATCTTTATAGTCCTGT
CGGGTTTCGCCACCTCTGACTTGAGCGTCGATTTTTGTGATGCTCGTCAGGGGGGCGGAGCCTATGGAAA
AACGCCAGCAACGCGGCCTTTTTACGGTTCCTGGCCTTTTGCTGGCCTTTTGCTCACATGTTCTTTCCTG
CGTTGTCGACAGAGCCCGGGCGGCATCAGAGCAGATTGTACTGAGAGTGCACCATAATCGGCATTTTCTT
TTGCGTTTTTATTTGTTAACTGTTAATTGTCCTTGTTCAAGGATGCTGTCTTTGACAACAGATGTTTTCT
TGCCTTTGATGTTCAGCAGGAAGCTAGGCGCAAACGTTGATTGTTTGTCTGCGTAGAATCCTCTGTTTGT
CATATAGCTTGTAATCACGACATTGTTTCCTTTCGCTTGAGGTACAGCGAAGTGTGAGTAAGTAAAGGTT
ACATCGTTAGGATCAAGATCCATTTTTAACACAAGGCCAGTTTTGTTCAGCGGCTTGTATGGGCCAGTTA
AAGAATTAGAAACATAACCAAGCATGTAAATATCGTTAGACGTAATGCCGTCAATCGTCATTTTTGATCC
GCGGGAGTCAGTGAACAGATACCATTTGCCGTTCATTTTAAAGACGTTCGCGCGTTCAATTTCATCTGTT
ACTGTGTTAGATGCAATCAGCGGTTTCATCACTTTTTTCAGTGTGTAATCATCGTTTAGCTCAATCATAC
CGAGAGCGCCGTTTGCTAACTCAGCCGTGCGTTTTTTATCGCTTTGCAGAAGTTTTTGACTTTCTTGACG
GAAGAATGATGTGCTTTTGCCATAGTATGCTTTGTTAAATAAAGATTCTTCGCCTTGGTAGCCATCTTCA
GTTCCAGTGTTTGCTTCAAATACTAAGTATTTGTGGCCTTTATCTTCTACGTAGTGAGGATCTCTCAGCG
TATGGTTGTCGCCTGAGCTGTAGTTGCCTTCATCGATGAACTGCTGTACATTTTGATACGTTTTTCCGTC
ACCGTCAAAGATTGATTTATAATCCTCTACACCGTTGATGTTCAAAGAGCTGTCTGATGCTGATACGTTA
ACTTGTGCAGTTGTCAGTGTTTGTTTGCCGTAATGTTTACCGGAGAAATCAGTGTAGAATAAACGGATTT
TTCCGTCAGATGTAAATGTGGCTGAACCTGACCATTCTTGTGTTTGGTCTTTTAGGATAGAATCATTTGC
ATCGAATTTGTCGCTGTCTTTAAAGACGCGGCCAGCGTTTTTCCAGCTGTCAATAGAAGTTTCGCCGACT
TTTTGATAGAACATGTAAATCGATGTGTCATCCGCATTTTTAGGATCTCCGGCTAATGCAAAGACGATGT
GGTAGCCGTGATAGTTTGCGACAGTGCCGTCAGCGTTTTGTAATGGCCAGCTGTCCCAAACGTCCAGGCC
TTTTGCAGAAGAGATATTTTTAATTGTGGACGAATCGAACTCAGGAACTTGATATTTTTCATTTTTTTGC
TGTTCAGGGATTTGCAGCATATCATGGCGTGTAATATGGGAAATGCCGTATGTTTCCTTATATGGCTTTT
GGTTCGTTTCTTTCGCAAACGCTTGAGTTGCGCCTCCTGCCAGCAGTGCGGTAGTAAAGGTTAATACTGT
TGCTTGTTTTGCAAACTTTTTGATGTTCATCGTTCATGTCTCCTTTTTTATGTACTGTGTTAGCGGTCTG
CTTCTTCCAGCCCTCCTGTTTGAAGATGGCAAGTTAGTTACGCACAATAAAAAAAGACCTAAAATATGTA
AGGGGTGACGCCAAAGTATACACTTTGCCCTTTACACATTTTAGGTCTTGCCTGCTTTATCAGTAACAAA
CCCGCGCGATTTACTTTTCGACCTCATTCTATTAGACTCTCGTTTGGATTGCAACTGGTCTATTTTCCTC
TTTTGTTTGATAGAAAATCATAAAAGGATTTGCAGACTACGGGCCTAAAGAACTAAAAAATCTATCTGTT
TCTTTTCATTCTCTGTATTTTTTATAGTTTCTGTTGCATGGGCATAAAGTTGCCTTAAGTTGACAATTAA
TCATCCGGCTCGTATAATGTGTGGCGAGACCAGGAGGAAAAACATATGCGTAAATGTGAAGAACTGTTCA
CCGGTGTTGTTCCGATCCTGGTTGAACTGGATGGTGATGTTAACGGCCACAAATTCTCTGTTCGTGGTGA
AGGTGAAGGTGATGCAACCAACGGTAAACTGACCCTGAAATTCATCTGCACTACCGGTAAACTGCCGGTT
CCATGGCCGACTCTGGTGACTACCCTGACCTATGGTGTTCAGTGTTTTTCTCGTTACCCGGATCACATGA
AGCAGCATGATTTCTTCAAATCTGCAATGCCGGAAGGTTATGTACAGGAGCGCACCATTTCTTTCAAAGA
CGATGGCACCTACAAAACCCGTGCAGAGGTTAAATTTGAAGGTGATACTCTGGTGAACCGTATTGAACTG
AAAGGCATTGATTTCAAAGAGGACGGCAACATCCTGGGCCACAAACTGGAATATAACTTCAACTCCCATA
ACGTTTACATCACCGCAGACAAACAGAAGAACGGTATCAAAGCTAACTTCAAAATTCGCCATAACGTTGA
AGACGGTAGCGTACAGCTGGCGGACCACTACCAGCAGAACACTCCGATCGGTGATGGTCCGGTTCTGCTG
CCGGATAACCACTACCTGTCCACCCAGTCTAAACTGTCCAAAGACCCGAACGAAAAGCGCGACCACATGG
TGCTGCTGGAGTTCGTTACTGCCGCAGGTATCACGCACGGCATGGATGAACTCTACAAATAAGGTCTCAG
TTTTAGAGCTAGAAATAGCAAGTTAAAATAAGGCTAGTCCGTTATCAACTTGAAAAAGTGGCACCGAGTC
GGTGCTTTTTTTGAGATCTGTCCATACCCATGGTCTAGATTGACAATTAATCATCCGGCTCGTATAATGT
GTGGAATTGTGAGCGGATAACAATTTCACACCCTAGGCCGCGGCCGCGCGAATTCAAGCCGAAGAGAAGT
AAGCCATGGACCACTACCTCGACATTCGCTTGCGACCGGACCCGGAATTTCCCCCGGCGCAACTCATGAG
CGTGCTCTTCGGCAAGCTCCACCAGGCCCTGGTGGCACAGGGCGGGGACAGGATCGGCGTGAGCTTCCCC
GACCTCGACGAAAGCCGCTCCCGGCTGGGCGAGCGCCTGCGCATTCATGCCTCGGCGGACGACCTTCGTG
CCCTGCTCGCCCGGCCCTGGCTGGAAGGGTTGCGGGACCATCTGCAATTCGGAGAACCGGCAGTCGTGCC
TCACCCCACACCGTACCGTCAGGTCAGTCGGGTTCAGGCGAAAAGCAATCCGGAACGCCTGCGGCGGCGG
CTCATGCGCCGGCACGATCTGAGTGAGGAGGAGGCTCGGAAACGCATTCCCGATACGGTCGCGAGAGCCT
TGGACCTGCCCTTCGTCACGCTACGCAGCCAGAGCACCGGACAGCACTTCCGTCTCTTCATCCGCCACGG
GCCGTTGCAGGTGACGGCAGAGGAAGGAGGATTCACCTGTTACGGGTTGAGCAAAGGAGGTTTCGTTCCC
TGGTTCTGACTCGAGGCATCAACGACAAGCCCCGGCTATCCCGATAGCCGGGGCTTTGTCTTGACGGTGT
ACAAGAACCTCTTTACTATTTTGTACCCCGAAAATTGGCAGGGCGCACGCTCTGTCATTTCGTTTGTGTG
TCGTAAGACAATCAGTGGAGCTATAGATGAGTAGCGAAACCGGTCCGGTTGCAGTGGATCCGACCCTGCG
CCGTCGCATTGAACCGCACGAGTTTGAAGTGTTCTTTGATCCGCGCGAGCTGCGCAAAGAAACTTGCCTG
CTGTACGAGATTAACTGGGGTGGCCGCCATAGCATCTGGCGCCATACCAGCCAGAACACCAATAAGCACG
TGGAAGTGAATTTTATTGAAAAATTTACCACCGAGCGCTACTTCTGCCCTAATACCCGCTGCAGCATCAC
CTGGTTTCTGAGCTGGAGCCCGTGCGGCGAATGTAGTCGCGCCATTACCGAGTTCCTGAGCCGCTATCCG
CATGTGACCCTGTTCATCTACATCGCCCGTCTGTACCATCACGCCGATCCGCGCAATCGCCAAGGTCTGC
GTGATCTGATTAGCAGCGGTGTGACCATCCAGATCATGACCGAACAAGAGAGCGGCTATTGCTGGCGCAA
CTTCGTGAACTATTCTCCGAGCAACGAAGCCCACTGGCCGCGTTATCCGCATCTGTGGGTGCGCCTGTAT
GTGCTGGAGCTGTACTGCATCATCCTGGGCCTGCCGCCTTGCCTGAATATTCTGCGCCGTAAACAGCCGC
AACTGACATTCTTCACCATCGCACTGCAGAGCTGCCATTATCAGCGCCTGCCGCCGCACATTTTATGGGC
CACCGGTCTGAAAAGCGGTAGTGAAACTCCGGGCACAAGCGAAAGCGCAACCCCGGAAAGTGATAAGAAA
TACTCAATAGGCTTAGCTATCGGCACAAATAGCGTCGGATGGGCGGTGATCACTGATGAATATAAGGTTC
CGTCTAAAAAGTTCAAGGTTCTGGGAAATACAGACCGCCACAGTATCAAAAAAAATCTTATAGGGGCTCT
TTTATTTGACAGTGGAGAGACAGCGGAAGCGACTCGTCTCAAACGGACAGCTCGTAGAAGGTATACACGT
CGGAAGAATCGTATTTGTTATCTACAGGAGATTTTTTCAAATGAGATGGCGAAAGTAGATGATAGTTTCT
TTCATCGACTTGAAGAGTCTTTTTTGGTGGAAGAAGACAAGAAGCATGAACGTCATCCTATTTTTGGAAA
TATAGTAGATGAAGTTGCTTATCATGAGAAATATCCAACTATCTATCATCTGCGAAAAAAATTGGTAGAT
TCTACTGATAAAGCGGATTTGCGCTTAATCTATTTGGCCTTAGCGCATATGATTAAGTTTCGTGGTCATT
TTTTGATTGAGGGAGATTTAAATCCTGATAATAGTGATGTGGACAAACTATTTATCCAGTTGGTACAAAC
CTACAATCAATTATTTGAAGAAAACCCTATTAACGCAAGTGGAGTAGATGCTAAAGCGATTCTTTCTGCA
CGATTGAGTAAATCAAGACGATTAGAAAATCTCATTGCTCAGCTCCCCGGTGAGAAGAAAAATGGCTTAT
TTGGGAATCTCATTGCTTTGTCATTGGGTTTGACCCCTAATTTTAAATCAAATTTTGATTTGGCAGAAGA
TGCTAAATTACAGCTTTCAAAAGATACTTACGATGATGATTTAGATAATTTATTGGCGCAAATTGGAGAT
CAATATGCTGATTTGTTTTTGGCAGCTAAGAATTTATCAGATGCTATTTTACTTTCAGATATCCTAAGAG
TAAATACTGAAATAACTAAGGCTCCCCTATCAGCTTCAATGATTAAACGCTACGATGAACATCATCAAGA
CTTGACTCTTTTAAAAGCTTTAGTTCGACAACAACTTCCAGAAAAGTATAAAGAAATCTTTTTTGATCAA
TCAAAAAACGGATATGCAGGTTATATTGATGGGGGAGCTAGCCAAGAAGAATTTTATAAATTTATCAAAC
CAATTTTAGAAAAAATGGATGGTACTGAGGAATTATTGGTGAAACTAAATCGTGAAGATTTGCTGCGCAA
GCAACGGACCTTTGACAACGGCTCTATTCCCCATCAAATTCACTTGGGTGAGCTGCATGCTATTTTGAGA
AGACAAGAAGACTTTTATCCATTTTTAAAAGACAATCGTGAGAAGATTGAAAAAATCTTGACTTTTCGAA
TTCCTTATTATGTTGGTCCATTGGCGCGTGGCAATAGTCGTTTTGCATGGATGACTCGGAAGTCTGAAGA
AACAATTACCCCATGGAATTTTGAAGAAGTTGTCGATAAAGGTGCTTCAGCTCAATCATTTATTGAACGC
ATGACAAACTTTGATAAAAATCTTCCAAATGAAAAAGTACTACCAAAACATAGTTTGCTTTATGAGTATT
TTACGGTTTATAACGAATTGACAAAGGTCAAATATGTTACTGAAGGAATGCGAAA
Features (pLannotate 1.2.2; 20 found; start..end, strand, type, name):
   2510..2758    +  CDS            UGI: UNGI_BPPB2 - Experimental evidence at protein level: Swiss-Prot protein existence level 1. This protein binds specifically and reversibly to the host uracil-DNA glycosylase, preventing removal of uracil residues from PBS2 DNA by the host uracil-excision repair system. From Bacillus phage PBS2 (Bacteriophage PBS2).
   2760..2780    -  protein_bind   FRT (mutant) (fragment): FRT site with a mutation in the core sequence (Azam et al., 1997) FLP recombinase from the Saccharomyces cerevisiae 2μ plasmid
   2951..3763    +  CDS            aphA1: KKA1_ECOLX - Also known as nptI. Protein inferred from homology: Swiss-Prot protein existence level 3. Resistance to kanamycin and structurally-related aminoglycosides, including amikacin. From Escherichia coli.
   4091..4442    -  rep_origin     pRO1600 oriV: broad-host-range origin of replication from Pseudomonas aeruginosa plasmid pRO1600; requires the pRO1600 Rep protein for replication (West et al., 1994)
   4456..5276    +  CDS            pRO1600 Rep (fragment): replication protein for the broad-host-range plasmid pRO1600 from Pseudomonas aeruginosa&nbsp
   5276..5430    +  CDS            bla(M) (fragment): β-lactamase lacking the signal sequence; bla(M); allows cytosolic expression of β-lactamase
   5460..5554    +  terminator     lambda t0 terminator: transcription terminator from phage lambda
   5642..6230    +  rep_origin     ori: high-copy-number ColE1/pMB1/pBR322/pUC origin of replication
   6320..6356    +  misc_feature   bom (fragment): basis of mobility region from pBR322
   6382..7800    -  CDS            sacB: SACB_BACSU - Experimental evidence at protein level: Swiss-Prot protein existence level 1. From Bacillus subtilis (strain 168).
   7801..8176    -  promoter       sacB promoter (fragment): sacR; sacB promoter and control region
   8180..8209    +  promoter       trc promoter: strong E. coli promoter; hybrid between the trp and lac UV5 promoters
   8236..8949    +  CDS            Superfolder GFP: Superfolder GFP is a basic (constitutively fluorescent) green fluorescent protein published in 2005, derived from Aequorea victoria. It is reported to be a very rapidly-maturing weak dimer.
   8960..9035    +  misc_RNA       gRNA scaffold: guide RNA scaffold for the Streptococcus pyogenes CRISPR/Cas9 system
   9070..9099    +  promoter       trc promoter: strong E. coli promoter; hybrid between the trp and lac UV5 promoters
   9103..9125    +  protein_bind   lac operator (fragment): The lac repressor binds to the lac operator to inhibit transcription in E. coli. This inhibition can be relieved by adding lactose or isopropyl-β-D-thiogalactopyranoside (IPTG). lac repressor encoded by lacI
   9176..9736    +  CDS            cas6f: CAS6_PSEAB - Also known as csy4. Experimental evidence at protein level: Swiss-Prot protein existence level 1. CRISPR (clustered regularly interspaced short palindromic repeat) is an adaptive immune system that provides protection against mobile genetic elements (viruses, transposable elements and conjugative plasmids). CRISPR clusters contain sequences complementary to antecedent mobile elements and target invading nucleic acids. CRISPR clusters are transcribed and processed into CRISPR RNA (crRNA). Processes pre-crRNA into individual crRNA units. Absolutely required for crRNA production or s
   9775..9896    +  ncRNA          rpsL pseudo: Accession: RF01773 - Pseudomonas rpsL leader
   9897..10583   +  CDS            Apobec1: ABEC1_RAT - Experimental evidence at protein level: Swiss-Prot protein existence level 1. Catalytic component of the apolipoprotein B mRNA editing enzyme complex which is responsible for the postranscriptional editing of a CAA codon for Gln to a UAA codon for stop in the APOB mRNA. May also play a role in the epigenetic regulation of gene expression by participating in DNA demethylation. From Rattus norvegicus (Rat).
  10632..2498    +  CDS            Cas9(D10A) (fragment) (across the origin): nickase mutant of the Cas9 endonuclease from the Streptococcus pyogenes Type II CRISPR/Cas system generates RNA-guided single strand nicks in DNA due to the D10A mutation in the RuvC catalytic domain
