[The description below was written by a language model from this plasmid's Addgene catalogue record and pLannotate feature annotations shown in this document.]
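Description:
pMBEC2 is a roughly 12.2 kb bacterial expression plasmid for multiplex cytidine base editing, built on the pnCas9PA-BEC backbone. It carries two replication systems: a high-copy ColE1/pUC-type origin for propagation in E. coli, and the broad-host-range pRO1600 oriV with its Rep protein, which supports replication in Pseudomonas. Selection is by kanamycin through the aphA1 (nptI) gene. A sacB gene with its native promoter region is also annotated; this levansucrase marker is commonly used for sucrose counterselection, for example to cure a plasmid after use, although the record does not state this purpose. Fragments of bla, a bom site and a mutant FRT site appear to be leftovers from earlier construction steps.

The editor is a fusion of rat APOBEC1 cytidine deaminase, the D10A nickase form of Streptococcus pyogenes Cas9, and the phage PBS2 uracil-DNA glycosylase inhibitor (UGI), which blocks excision of the deaminated base so that C-to-T conversions are retained. A Pseudomonas rpsL leader sequence lies immediately upstream of this open reading frame, and the catalogue describes its expression as constitutive. A trc promoter with a lac operator fragment precedes cas6f (csy4), the Pseudomonas aeruginosa endoribonuclease that cuts pre-crRNA into individual units; here it presumably processes an array transcript into separate guide RNAs. A second trc promoter drives superfolder GFP followed by an S. pyogenes gRNA scaffold. According to the record, the GFP is flanked by BsaI sites, so it can be replaced by spacers and gRNAs, and loss of fluorescence should mark correct clones.
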