Addgene plasmid #187596: pMBEC2
Purpose: Base editing plasmid, constitutively expressing cytosine base editor and cas6. Contains GFP, flanked by BsaI restriction sites to introduce spacer and gRNAs. Kanamycin resistance
Depositing lab: Pablo Ivan Nikel. Depositing organization: Danmarks Tekniske Universitet. Publication: Modular (de)construction of complex bacterial phenotypes by CRISPR/nCas9-assisted, multiplex cytidine base-editing. Volke DC, Martino RA, Kozaeva E, Smania AM, Nikel PI. Nat Commun. 2022 May 31;13(1):3026. doi: 10.1038/s41467-022-30780-z. PubMed 35641501.
Backbone
  Vector backbone: pnCas9PA-BEC
  Backbone manufacturer: Quanjiang Ji (Addgene plasmid # 113349)
  Backbone size w/o insert (bp): 5000
  Total vector size (bp): 12200
  Vector type: Bacterial Expression
Growth in bacteria
  Bacterial resistance: Kanamycin, 50 μg/mL
  Growth temperature: 37°C
  Growth strain: DH5alpha
  Copy number: High Copy
Gene/Insert
  Gene/Insert name: nCas9-BEC-UGI; cas6f, gfp (alt name: csy4)
  Promoter: trc
  Cloning method: Ligation Independent Cloning
  Sequencing primers: 5′ ggagcagacaagcccgtcagg; 3′ ACTGCCGGTTCTCCGAATTGCAG
Terms and licenses: Academic/Nonprofit Terms; Industry Terms: Not Available to Industry
How to cite: pMBEC2 was a gift from Pablo Ivan Nikel (Addgene plasmid # 187596 ; http://n2t.net/addgene:187596 ; RRID:Addgene_187596)
